>Addgene plasmid #152281 | pGBW-m4133160 | addgene full sequence | sequence record 311976 | Addgene NGS Result
CGTTACATAACTTACGGTAAATGGCCCGCCTGGCTGACCGCCCAACGACCCCCGCCCATTGACGTCAATA
ATGACGTATGTTCCCATAGTAACGCCAATAGGGACTTTCCATTGACGTCAATGGGTGGAGTATTTACGGT
AAACTGCCCACTTGGCAGTACATCAAGTGTATCATATGCCAAGTACGCCCCCTATTGACGTCAATGACGG
TAAATGGCCCGCCTGGCATTATGCCCAGTACATGACCTTATGGGACTTTCCTACTTGGCAGTACATCTAC
GTATTAGTCATCGCTATTACCATGCTGATGCGGTTTTGGCAGTACATCAATGGGCGTGGATAGCGGTTTG
ACTCACGGGGATTTCCAAGTCTCCACCCCATTGACGTCAATGGGAGTTTGTTTTGGCACCAAAATCAACG
GGACTTTCCAAAATGTCGTAACAACTCCGCCCCATTGACGCAAATGGGCGGTAGGCGTGTACGGTGGGAG
GTCTATATAAGCAGAGCTGGTTTAGTGAACCGTCAGATCAGATCTTTGTCGATCCTACCATCCACTCGAC
ACACCCGCCAGCGGCCGCCACCATG
[417 nt withheld, positions 586-1002]
GAAAACCTTTACTTTCAGTCGATGGATTATAAGGACCACGATGGAGACTACAAAGATCATGACATTGATT
ACAAGGACGACGATGACAAATAAGCTAGCTTGACTGACTGAGATACAGCGTACCTTCAGCTCACAGACAT
GATAAGATACATTGATGAGTTTGGACAAACCACAACTAGAATGCAGTGAAAAAAATGCTTTATTTGTGAA
ATTTGTGATGCTATTGCTTTATTTGTAACCATTATAAGCTGCAATAAACAAGTTAACAACAACAATTGCA
TTCATTTTATGTTTCAGGTTCAGGGGGAGGTGTGGGAGGTTTTTTAAAGCAAGTAAAACCTCTACAAATG
TGGTATTGGCCCATCTCTATCGGTATCGTAGCATAACCCCTTGGGGCCTCTAAACGGGTCTTGAGGGGTT
TTTTGTGCCCCTCGGGCCGGATTGCTATCTACCGGCATTGGCGCAGAAAAAAATGCCTGATGCGACGCTG
CGCGTCTTATACTCCCACATATGCCAGATTCAGCAACGGATACGGCTTCCCCAACTTGCCCACTTCCATA
CGTGTCCTCCTTACCAGAAATTTATCCTTAAGGTCGTCAGCTATCCTGCAGGCGATCTCTCGATTTCGAT
CAAGACATTCCTTTAATGGTCTTTTCTGGACACCACTAGGGGTCAGAAGTAGTTCATCAAACTTTCTTCC
CTCCCTAATCTCATTGGTTACCTTGGGCTATCGAAACTTAATTAACCAGTCAAGTCAGCTACTTGGCGAG
ATCGACTTGTCTGGGTTTCGACTACGCTCAGAATTGCGTCAGTCAAGTTCGATCTGGTCCTTGCTATTGC
ACCCGTTCTCCGATTACGAGTTTCATTTAAATCATGTGAGCAAAAGGCCAGCAAAAGGCCAGGAACCGTA
AAAAGGCCGCGTTGCTGGCGTTTTTCCATAGGCTCCGCCCCCCTGACGAGCATCACAAAAATCGACGCTC
AAGTCAGAGGTGGCGAAACCCGACAGGACTATAAAGATACCAGGCGTTTCCCCCTGGAAGCTCCCTCGTG
CGCTCTCCTGTTCCGACCCTGCCGCTTACCGGATACCTGTCCGCCTTTCTCCCTTCGGGAAGCGTGGCGC
TTTCTCATAGCTCACGCTGTAGGTATCTCAGTTCGGTGTAGGTCGTTCGCTCCAAGCTGGGCTGTGTGCA
CGAACCCCCCGTTCAGCCCGACCGCTGCGCCTTATCCGGTAACTATCGTCTTGAGTCCAACCCGGTAAGA
CACGACTTATCGCCACTGGCAGCAGCCACTGGTAACAGGATTAGCAGAGCGAGGTATGTAGGCGGTGCTA
CAGAGTTCTTGAAGTGGTGGCCTAACTACGGCTACACTAGAAGAACAGTATTTGGTATCTGCGCTCTGCT
GAAGCCAGTTACCTTCGGAAAAAGAGTTGGTAGCTCTTGATCCGGCAAACAAACCACCGCTGGTAGCGGT
GGTTTTTTTGTTTGCAAGCAGCAGATTACGCGCAGAAAAAAAGGATCTCAAGAAGATCCTTTGATCTTTT
CTACGGGGTCTGACGCTCAGTGGAACGAAAACTCACGTTAAGGGATTTTGGTCATGAGATTATCAAAAAG
GATCTTCACCTAGATCCTTTTAAATTAAAAATGAAGTTTTAAATCAATCTAAAGTATATATGAGTAAACT
TGGTCTGACAGTTACCAATGCTTAATCAGTGAGGCACCTATCTCAGCGATCTGTCTATTTCGTTCATCCA
TAGTTGCATTTAAATTTCCGAACTCTCCAAGGCCCTCGTCGGAAAATCTTCAAACCTTTCGTCCGATCCA
TCTTGCAGGCTACCTCTCGAACGAACTATCGCAAGTCTCTTGGCCGGCCTTGCGCCTTGGCTATTGCTTG
GCAGCGCCTATCGCCAGGTATTACTCCAATCCCGAATATCCGAGATCGGGATCACCCGAGAGAAGTTCAA
CCTACATCCTCAATCCCGATCTATCCGAGATCCGAGGAATATCGAAATCGGGGCGCGCCTGGTGTACCGA
GAACGATCCTCTCAGTGCGAGTCTCGACGATCCATATCGTTGCTTGGCAGTCAGCCAGTCGGAATCCAGC
TTGGGACCCAGGAAGTCCAATCGTCAGATATTGTACTCAAGCCTGGTCACGGCAGCGTACCGATCTGTTT
AAACCTAGATATTGATAGTCTGATCGGTCAACGTATAATCGAGTCCTAGCTTTTGCAAACATCTATCAAG
AGACAGGATCAGCAGGAGGCTTTCGCATGAGTATTCAACATTTCCGTGTCGCCCTTATTCCCTTTTTTGC
GGCATTTTGCCTTCCTGTTTTTGCTCACCCAGAAACGCTGGTGAAAGTAAAAGATGCTGAAGATCAGTTG
GGTGCGCGAGTGGGTTACATCGAACTGGATCTCAACAGCGGTAAGATCCTTGAGAGTTTTCGCCCCGAAG
AACGCTTTCCAATGATGAGCACTTTTAAAGTTCTGCTATGTGGCGCGGTATTATCCCGTATTGACGCCGG
GCAAGAGCAACTCGGTCGCCGCATACACTATTCTCAGAATGACTTGGTTGAGTATTCACCAGTCACAGAA
AAGCATCTTACGGATGGCATGACAGTAAGAGAATTATGCAGTGCTGCCATAACCATGAGTGATAACACTG
CGGCCAACTTACTTCTGACAACGATTGGAGGACCGAAGGAGCTAACCGCTTTTTTGCACAACATGGGGGA
TCATGTAACTCGCCTTGATCGTTGGGAACCGGAGCTGAATGAAGCCATACCAAACGACGAGCGTGACACC
ACGATGCCTGTAGCAATGGCAACAACCTTGCGTAAACTATTAACTGGCGAACTACTTACTCTAGCTTCCC
GGCAACAGTTGATAGACTGGATGGAGGCGGATAAAGTTGCAGGACCACTTCTGCGCTCGGCCCTTCCGGC
TGGCTGGTTTATTGCTGATAAATCTGGAGCCGGTGAGCGTGGGTCTCGCGGTATCATTGCAGCACTGGGG
CCAGATGGTAAGCCCTCCCGTATCGTAGTTATCTACACGACGGGGAGTCAGGCAACTATGGATGAACGAA
ATAGACAGATCGCTGAGATAGGTGCCTCACTGATTAAGCATTGGTAACCGATTCTAGGTGCATTGGCGCA
GAAAAAAATGCCTGATGCGACGCTGCGCGTCTTATACTCCCACATATGCCAGATTCAGCAACGGATACGG
CTTCCCCAACTTGCCCACTTCCATACGTGTCCTCCTTACCAGAAATTTATCCTTAAGATCCCGAATCGTT
TAAACTCGACTCTGGCTCTATCGAATCTCCGTCGTTTCGAGCTTACGCGAACAGCCGTGGCGCTCATTTG
CTCGTCGGGCATCGAATCTCGTCAGCTATCGTCAGCTTACCTTTTTGGCAGCGATCGCGGCTCCCGACAT
CTTGGACCATTAGCTCCACAGGTATCTTCTTCCCTCTAGTGGTCATAACAGCAGCTTCAGCTACCTCTCA
ATTCAAAAAACCCCTCAAGACCCGTTTAGAGGCCCCAAGGGGTTATGCTATCAATCGTTGCGTTACACAC
ACAAAAAACCAACACACATCCATCTTCGATGGATAGCGATTTTATTATCTAACTGCTGATCGAGTGTAGC
CAGATCTAGTAATCAATTACGGGGTCATTAGTTCATAGCCCATATATGGAGTTCCG
Features (pLannotate 1.2.2; 18 found; start..end, strand, type, name):
      1..304     +  enhancer       CMV enhancer: human cytomegalovirus immediate early enhancer
    377..394     -  promoter       CMV promoter (fragment): human cytomegalovirus (CMV) immediate early promoter
    457..508     +  promoter       CMVd2 promoter: truncated human cytomegalovirus (CMV) immediate early promoter that yields moderately reduced expression relative to the full-length promoter
    574..1002    +  CDS            R1A_SARS2 (fragment) (sequence partly withheld): Experimental evidence at protein level: Swiss-Prot protein existence level 1. [Non-structural protein 10]: Plays a pivotal role in viral transcription by stimulating both nsp14 3'-5' exoribonuclease and nsp16 2'-O-methyltransferase activities. Therefore plays an essential role in viral mRNAs cap methylation. From Severe acute respiratory syndrome coronavirus 2 (2019-nCoV) (SARS-CoV-2).
   1069..1091    +  CDS            FLAG (fragment): FLAG® epitope tag, followed by an enterokinase cleavage site
   1145..1266    -  polyA_signal   SV40 poly(A) signal: SV40 polyadenylation signal
   1289..1358    -  CDS            large T antigen (fragment): large T antigen from SV40 (simian virus 40)
   1381..1427    +  terminator     T7 terminator: transcription terminator for bacteriophage T7 RNA polymerase
   1457..1593    +  terminator     rrnG terminator: transcription terminator from the E. coli ribosomal RNA rrnG operon (Albrechtsen et al., 1991)
   1638..1709    +  misc_feature   3' β-globin insulator: insulator downstream of the human β-globin locus (Farrell et al., 2002)
   1935..2523    -  rep_origin     ori: high-copy-number ColE1/pMB1/pBR322/pUC origin of replication
   2695..2759    -  CDS            bla(M) (fragment): β-lactamase lacking the signal sequence; bla(M); allows cytosolic expression of β-lactamase
   3269..4129    +  CDS            AmpR: β-lactamase; bla; confers resistance to ampicillin, carbenicillin, and related antibiotics
   4142..4278    +  terminator     rrnG terminator: transcription terminator from the E. coli ribosomal RNA rrnG operon (Albrechtsen et al., 1991)
   4430..4501    +  misc_feature   5' β-globin insulator: insulator upstream of the human β-globin locus (Farrell et al., 2002)
   4506..4552    -  terminator     T7 terminator: transcription terminator for bacteriophage T7 RNA polymerase
   4570..4618    -  polyA_signal   poly(A) signal: synthetic polyadenylation signal
   4649..4698    +  enhancer       CMV enhancer (fragment): human cytomegalovirus immediate early enhancer
