[The description below was written by a language model from this plasmid's Addgene catalogue record and pLannotate feature annotations shown in this document.]
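Description:
pGBW-m4133160 is a mammalian expression plasmid built on the pTwist_CMV_6 backbone for producing the SARS-CoV-2 non-structural protein 10 (nsp10) in transfected cells. It is propagated in E. coli as a high-copy plasmid through a ColE1/pUC-type origin and selected with ampicillin via a full-length β-lactamase gene. The sequenced record is about 4.7 kb, roughly consistent with the stated backbone and insert sizes. The table shows no mammalian selection marker or episomal replication element, so the plasmid appears suited to transient expression.

The payload is a wild-type nsp10 coding sequence of a little over 400 bp, corresponding to the nsp10 segment of the ORF1ab polyprotein. It is driven by the human cytomegalovirus immediate-early enhancer and promoter; the automated annotation splits the promoter into fragments and a truncated-CMV match, while the catalogue simply lists CMV. According to the catalogue, the backbone supplies a C-terminal TEV-cleavable 3xFLAG tag, allowing detection or affinity capture of the protein and removal of the epitope by TEV protease. The feature table only picks up a partial FLAG match downstream of the insert and does not annotate the TEV site. An SV40 polyadenylation signal lies downstream of the cassette. The expression unit and the bacterial marker are flanked by T7 and rrnG transcription terminators, a synthetic poly(A) signal and short β-globin insulator elements, which presumably limit transcriptional read-through between modules.

nsp10 is a cofactor that stimulates the nsp14 exoribonuclease and nsp16 2'-O-methyltransferase activities involved in viral RNA proofreading and cap methylation. A tagged expression construct of this kind would suit localisation, interaction or pull-down studies of the protein in mammalian cells, although the record states no purpose beyond mammalian expression.
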