Addgene plasmid #152281: pGBW-m4133160
Purpose: Mammalian expression plasmid for SARS-CoV-2 nsp10
Depositing lab: Ginkgo Bioworks & Benjie Chen. Depositing organization: Ginkgo Bioworks.
Backbone
  Vector backbone: pTwist_CMV_6
  Backbone size w/o insert (bp): 4180
  Vector type: Mammalian Expression
Growth in bacteria
  Bacterial resistance: Ampicillin, 100 μg/mL
  Growth temperature: 37°C
  Growth strain: DH5alpha
  Copy number: High Copy
Gene/Insert
  Gene/Insert name: SARS-CoV-2 nsp10
  Species: Severe acute respiratory syndrome coronavirus 2
  Insert size (bp): 416
  Mutation: wt
  Entrez Gene: ORF1ab (a.k.a. GU280_gp01)
  Promoter: CMV
  Tag / fusion protein: Cleavable TEV;3xFlag (C terminal on backbone)
  Cloning method: Unknown
Resource information
  A portion of this plasmid was derived from a plasmid made by: GinkgoBioworks
Depositor comments: NCBI reference sequence: YP_009725306.1
How to cite: pGBW-m4133160 was a gift from Ginkgo Bioworks & Benjie Chen (Addgene plasmid # 152281 ; http://n2t.net/addgene:152281 ; RRID:Addgene_152281)
